Addgene plasmid #169737: Equalizer-L (mScarlet-I) plasmid with onboard mCitrine cassette
Purpose: Equalizer-L plasmid that encodes mScarlet-I to report the circuit output levels. This plasmid also encodes a separate mCitrine expression cassette to monitor plasmid dosage.
Depositing lab: Francois St-Pierre. Depositing organization: Baylor College of Medicine. Publication: A synthetic circuit for buffering gene dosage variation between individual mammalian cells. Yang J, Lee J, Land MA, Lai S, Igoshin OA, St-Pierre F. Nat Commun. 2021 Jul 5;12(1):4132. doi: 10.1038/s41467-021-23889-0. PubMed 34226556.
Backbone
  Vector backbone: pcDNA5/FRT
  Backbone manufacturer: invitrogen
  Backbone size w/o insert (bp): 8923
  Total vector size (bp): 10767
  Modifications to backbone: TetO2 site and rabbit beta-globin intron II (bGlob intron) are added to the 5' UTR. Woodchuck hepatitis virus post-transcriptional regulatory element (WPRE) is added to the 3' UTR. This plasmid also has a separate mCitrine expression cassette: EF1a promoter-mCitrine-SV40 terminator-bGH terminator.
  Vector type: Mammalian Expression, Synthetic Biology
  Selectable markers: Hygromycin
Growth in bacteria
  Bacterial resistance: Ampicillin, 100 μg/mL
  Growth temperature: 37°C
  Growth strain: DH5alpha
  Copy number: High Copy
Gene/Insert
  Gene/Insert name: miR(FF4) target-tetR-P2A-mScarletI-miR(FF4) target-miR(FF4)
  Species: Synthetic
  Insert size (bp): 1844
  Promoter: pCMV-tetO2
  Cloning method: Gibson Cloning
  Sequencing primers: 5′ cgcaaatgggcggtaggcgtg; 3′ caaaggcattaaagcagcgtatc
Terms and licenses: Academic/Nonprofit Terms; Industry Terms: Not Available to Industry
Depositor comments: Note that although the plasmid encodes a hygromycin resistance gene, it is not expressed from the plasmid. It is only expressed after Flp recombinase-mediated chromosomal integration of the plasmid.
How to cite: Equalizer-L (mScarlet-I) plasmid with onboard mCitrine cassette was a gift from Francois St-Pierre (Addgene plasmid # 169737 ; http://n2t.net/addgene:169737 ; RRID:Addgene_169737)
