[The description below was written by a language model from this plasmid's Addgene catalogue record and pLannotate feature annotations shown in this document.]
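Description:
Equalizer-L (mScarlet-I) plasmid with onboard mCitrine cassette is a mammalian expression and synthetic-biology vector built on the pcDNA5/FRT backbone, about 10.8 kb in total. It is propagated in E. coli through a high-copy ColE1/pUC-type origin with ampicillin resistance. The backbone also carries an FRT site immediately upstream of a hygromycin resistance coding sequence. This gene is not expressed from the free plasmid and becomes active only after Flp recombinase-mediated integration into a chromosomal FRT locus, so hygromycin selection identifies site-specific integrants.

The main payload is a synthetic gene circuit driven by a CMV enhancer/promoter carrying tet operator sites (pCMV-tetO2). A rabbit β-globin intron II sits in the 5' UTR, and a WPRE and bGH polyadenylation signal follow in the 3' UTR. The transcript encodes TetR with an SV40 nuclear localization signal, joined by a P2A peptide to mScarlet-I. The automated annotation labels the TetR region as an rtTA3 fragment, presumably because of shared sequence. The coding region is flanked by miR(FF4) target sites and followed by a miR(FF4) hairpin in a miR-30a scaffold. TetR can therefore repress its own promoter, while the co-transcribed microRNA targets the same message. Together these give transcriptional negative feedback and microRNA-mediated regulation, intended to buffer output against variation in gene dosage between cells. mScarlet-I fluorescence reports the circuit output.

A separate cassette, consisting of the EF-1α promoter, mCitrine and tandem SV40 and bGH terminators, is expressed constitutively and serves as an independent readout of plasmid copy number. This allows output to be compared with dosage in individual cells.
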