Features (pLannotate 1.2.2; 36 found; start..end, strand, type, name):
     28..80      -  misc_feature   bom (fragment): basis of mobility region from pBR322
    235..614     +  enhancer       CMV enhancer: human cytomegalovirus immediate early enhancer
    615..813     +  promoter       CMV promoter: human cytomegalovirus (CMV) immediate early promoter
    812..833     +  promoter       PLtetO-1 promoter (fragment): modified phage lambda PL promoter with tet operator sites (Lutz and Bujard, 1997)
    839..858     +  promoter       tight TRE promoter (fragment): Tet-responsive promoter PTight, consisting of seven tet operator sequences followed by the minimal CMV promoter
    925..949     +  misc_feature   MCS (fragment): pUC18/19 multiple cloning site
    950..1010    +  promoter       SV40 promoter (fragment): SV40 early promoter
   1041..1613    +  intron         β-globin intron: intron from rabbit β-globin gene
   1658..2278    +  CDS            rtTA3 (fragment): reverse tetracycline transactivator 3 activates expression from Tet-responsive promoters in the presence of doxycycline
   2277..2295    +  CDS            SV40 NLS (fragment): nuclear localization signal of SV40 (simian virus 40) large T antigen
   2394..3089    +  CDS            mScarlet-I: mScarlet-I is a basic (constitutively fluorescent) red fluorescent protein published in 2016, derived from synthetic construct. It is reported to be a rapidly-maturing monomer with moderate acid sensitivity.
   3160..3251    +  ncRNA          5' miR-30a: sequence upstream of the 71-nt precursor of the human miR-30a microRNA (Zeng et al., 2002) miRNA
   3356..3468    +  ncRNA          3' miR-30a: sequence downstream of the 71-nt precursor of the human miR-30a microRNA (Zeng et al., 2002) miRNA
   3505..3893    +  misc_feature   WPRE: woodchuck hepatitis virus posttranscriptional regulatory element
   3937..4161    +  polyA_signal   bGH poly(A) signal: bovine growth hormone polyadenylation signal
   4165..4186    +  promoter       SV40 promoter (fragment): SV40 enhancer and early promoter
   4207..4440    +  rep_origin     f1 ori (fragment) (sequence partly withheld): f1 bacteriophage origin of replication; arrow indicates direction of (+) strand synthesis
   4445..4492    +  protein_bind   FRT: FLP-mediated recombination occurs in the 8-bp core sequence TCTAGAAA (Turan and Bode, 2011). FLP recombinase from the Saccharomyces cerevisiae 2μ plasmid
   4500..5522    +  CDS            HygR: aminoglycoside phosphotransferase from E. coli; aph(4)-Ia; confers resistance to hygromycin
   5532..5657    +  CDS            ble (fragment): BLE_KLEPN - Experimental evidence at protein level: Swiss-Prot protein existence level 1. Binding protein with a strong affinity to the bleomycin family of antibiotics. Binds to CL990; an antimitotic-antibiotic compound. From Klebsiella pneumoniae.
   5652..5773    +  polyA_signal   SV40 poly(A) signal: SV40 polyadenylation signal
   5844..5866    -  protein_bind   lac operator (fragment): The lac repressor binds to the lac operator to inhibit transcription in E. coli. This inhibition can be relieved by adding lactose or isopropyl-β-D-thiogalactopyranoside (IPTG). lac repressor encoded by lacI
   5870..5900    -  promoter       lac promoter: promoter for the E. coli lac operon
   5915..5936    -  protein_bind   CAP binding site: CAP binding activates transcription in the presence of cAMP. E. coli catabolite activator protein
   5949..6041    -  CDS            lacI (fragment): lac repressor; lacI; The lac repressor binds to the lac operator to inhibit transcription in E. coli. This inhibition can be relieved by adding lactose or isopropyl-β-D-thiogalactopyranoside (IPTG).
   6051..7232    +  promoter       EF-1α promoter: strong constitutive promoter for human elongation factor EF-1α
   7254..7970    +  CDS            mCitrine: mCitrine is a basic (constitutively fluorescent) yellow fluorescent protein published in 2001, derived from Aequorea victoria.
   7992..8010    -  promoter       SP6 promoter: promoter for bacteriophage SP6 RNA polymerase
   8064..8148    +  CDS            large T antigen (fragment): large T antigen from SV40 (simian virus 40)
   8171..8292    +  polyA_signal   SV40 poly(A) signal: SV40 polyadenylation signal
   8299..8376    -  rep_origin     M13 ori (fragment): M13 bacteriophage origin of replication; arrow indicates direction of (+) strand synthesis
   8397..8420    -  misc_feature   bom (fragment): basis of mobility region from pBR322
   8715..8939    +  polyA_signal   bGH poly(A) signal: bovine growth hormone polyadenylation signal
   9001..9589    -  rep_origin     ori: high-copy-number ColE1/pMB1/pBR322/pUC origin of replication
   9760..10620   -  CDS            AmpR: β-lactamase; bla; confers resistance to ampicillin, carbenicillin, and related antibiotics
  10621..10725   -  promoter       AmpR promoter: bla
>Addgene plasmid #169737 | Equalizer-L (mScarlet-I) plasmid with onboard mCitrine cassette | addgene full sequence | sequence record 334143 | Addgene NGS Result
GACGGATCGGGAGATCTCCCGATCCCCTATGGTGCACTCTCAGTACAATCTACTCTGATGCCGCATAGTT
AAGCCAGTATCTGCTCCCTGCTTGTGTGTTGGAGGTCGCTGAGTAGTGCGCGAGCAAAATTTAAGCTACA
ACAAGGCAAGGCTTGACCGACAATTGCATGAAGAATCTGCTTAGGGTTAGGCGTTTTGCGCTGCTTCGCG
ATGTACGGGCCAGATATACGCGTTGACATTGATTATTGACTAGTTATTAATAGTAATCAATTACGGGGTC
ATTAGTTCATAGCCCATATATGGAGTTCCGCGTTACATAACTTACGGTAAATGGCCCGCCTGGCTGACCG
CCCAACGACCCCCGCCCATTGACGTCAATAATGACGTATGTTCCCATAGTAACGCCAATAGGGACTTTCC
ATTGACGTCAATGGGTGGAGTATTTACGGTAAACTGCCCACTTGGCAGTACATCAAGTGTATCATATGCC
AAGTACGCCCCCTATTGACGTCAATGACGGTAAATGGCCCGCCTGGCATTATGCCCAGTACATGACCTTA
TGGGACTTTCCTACTTGGCAGTACATCTACGTATTAGTCATCGCTATTACCATGGTGATGCGGTTTTGGC
AGTACATCAATGGGCGTGGATAGCGGTTTGACTCACGGGGATTTCCAAGTCTCCACCCCATTGACGTCAA
TGGGAGTTTGTTTTGGCACCAAAATCAACGGGACTTTCCAAAATGTCGTAACAACTCCGCCCCATTGACG
CAAATGGGCGGTAGGCGTGTACGGTGGGAGGTCTATATAAGCATCCCTATCAGTGATAGAGATCAGATCT
CCCTATCAGTGATAGAGAGCTGTTTTGACCTCCATAGAAGACACCGGGACCGATCCAGCCTCCGGACTCT
AGCGTTTAAACTTAAGCTGGGTACCCGGGGATCCTCTAGGGCCTCTGAGCTATTCCAGAAGTAGTGAAGA
GGCTTTTTTGGAGGCCTAGGCTTTTGCAAAAAGCTCCGGATCGATCCTGAGAACTTCAGGGTGAGTTTGG
GGACCCTTGATTGTTCTTTCTTTTTCGCTATTGTAAAATTCATGTTATATGGAGGGGGCAAAGTTTTCAG
GGTGTTGTTTAGAATGGGAAGATGTCCCTTGTATCACCATGGACCCTCATGATAATTTTGTTTCTTTCAC
TTTCTACTCTGTTGACAACCATTGTCTCCTCTTATTTTCTTTTCATTTTCTGTAACTTTTTCGTTAAACT
TTAGCTTGCATTTGTAACGAATTTTTAAATTCACTTTTGTTTATTTGTCAGATTGTAAGTACTTTCTCTA
ATCACTTTTTTTTCAAGGCAATCAGGGTATATTATATTGTACTTCAGCACAGTTTTAGAGAACAATTGTT
ATAATTAAATGATAAGGTAGAATATTTCTGCATATAAATTCTGGCTGGCGTGGAAATATTCTTATTGGTA
GAAACAACTACATCCTGGTCATCATCCTGCCTTTCTCTTTATGGTTACAATGATATACACTGTTTGAGAT
GAGGATAAAATACTCTGAGTCCAAACCGGGCCCCTCTGCTAACCATGTTCATGCCTTCTTCTTTTTCCTA
CAGGTCCTGCACCGCTTGAAGTCTTTAATTAAAGGCGCCACCATGGAGTCTAGACTGGACAAGAGCAAAG
TCATAAACTCTGCTCTGGAATTACTCAATGAAGTCGGTATCGAAGGCCTGACGACAAGGAAACTCGCTCA
AAAGCTGGGAGTTGAGCAGCCTACCCTGTACTGGCACGTGAAGAACAAGCGGGCCCTGCTCGATGCCCTG
GCAATCGAGATGCTGGACAGGCATCATACCCACTTCTGCCCCCTGGAAGGCGAGTCATGGCAAGACTTTC
TGCGGAACAACGCCAAGTCATTCCGCTGTGCTCTCCTCTCACATCGCGACGGGGCTAAAGTGCATCTCGG
CACCCGCCCAACAGAGAAACAGTACGAAACCCTGGAAAATCAGCTCGCGTTCCTGTGTCAGCAAGGCTTC
TCCCTGGAGAACGCACTGTACGCTCTGTCCGCCGTGGGCCACTTTACACTGGGCTGCGTATTGGAGGATC
AGGAGCATCAAGTAGCAAAAGAGGAAAGAGAGACACCTACCACCGATTCTATGCCCCCACTTCTGAGACA
AGCAATTGAGCTGTTCGACCATCAGGGAGCCGAACCTGCCTTCCTTTTCGGCCTGGAACTAATCATATGT
GGCCTGGAGAAACAGCTAAAGTGCGAAAGCGGCGGGCCAAAAAAGAAGAGAAAGGGTGACGGTGCTGGTT
TAATTAACATGGGAAGCGGAGCTACTAACTTCAGCCTGCTGAAGCAGGCTGGAGACGTGGAGGAGAACCC
TGGACCTGCTAGCATGGTGAGCAAGGGCGAGGCAGTGATCAAGGAGTTCATGCGGTTCAAGGTGCACATG
GAGGGCTCCATGAACGGCCACGAGTTCGAGATCGAGGGCGAGGGCGAGGGCCGCCCCTACGAGGGCACCC
AGACCGCCAAGCTGAAGGTGACCAAGGGTGGCCCCCTGCCCTTCTCCTGGGACATCCTGTCCCCTCAGTT
CATGTACGGCTCCAGGGCCTTCATCAAGCACCCCGCCGACATCCCCGACTACTATAAGCAGTCCTTCCCC
GAGGGCTTCAAGTGGGAGCGCGTGATGAACTTCGAGGACGGCGGCGCCGTGACCGTGACCCAGGACACCT
CCCTGGAGGACGGCACCCTGATCTACAAGGTGAAGCTCCGCGGCACCAACTTCCCTCCTGACGGCCCCGT
AATGCAGAAGAAGACAATGGGCTGGGAAGCGTCCACCGAGCGGTTGTACCCCGAGGACGGCGTGCTGAAG
GGCGACATTAAGATGGCCCTGCGCCTGAAGGACGGCGGCCGCTACCTGGCGGACTTCAAGACCACCTACA
AGGCCAAGAAGCCCGTGCAGATGCCCGGCGCCTACAACGTCGACCGCAAGTTGGACATCACCTCCCACAA
CGAGGACTACACCGTGGTGGAACAGTACGAACGCTCCGAGGGCCGCCACTCCACCGGCGGCATGGACGAG
CTGTACAAGTAACCGCTTGAAGTCTTTAATTAAAAAGCTTGTGAGTATGTGCTCGCTTCGGCAGCACATA
TACTATGTCGAATGAGGCTTCAGTACTTTACAGAATCGTTGCCTGCACATCTTGGAAACACTTGCTGGGA
TTACTTCTTCAGGTTAACCCAACAGAAGGCTCGAGTGCTGTTGACAGTGAGCGCCGCTTGAAGTCTTTAA
TTAAATAGTGAAGCCACAGATGTATTTAATTAAAGACTTCAAGCGGTGCCTACTGCCTCGGAGAATTCAA
GGGGCTACTTTAGGAGCAATTATCTTGTTTACTAAAACTGAATACCTTGCTATCTCTTTGATACATTTTT
ACAAAGCTGAATTAAAATGGTATAAATTAAATCACTTTTTTCAATTGTTTCCTTTTTTTTCCTCAGGCGG
CCGCAATCAACCTCTGGATTACAAAATTTGTGAAAGATTGACTGGTATTCTTAACTATGTTGCTCCTTTT
ACGCTATGTGGATACGCTGCTTTAATGCCTTTGTATCATGCTATTGCTTCCCGTATGGCTTTCATTTTCT
CCTCCTTGTATAAATCCTGGTTGCTGTCTCTTTATGAGGAGTTGTGGCCCGTTGTCAGGCAACGTGGCGT
GGTGTGCACTGTGTTTGCTGACGCAACCCCCACTGGTTGGGGCATTGCCACCACCTGTCAGCTCCTTTCC
GGGACTTTCGCTTTCCCCCTCCCTATTGCCACGGCGGAACTCATCGCCGCCTGCCTTGCCCGCTGCTGGA
CAGGGGCTCGGCTGTTGGGCACTGACAATTCCGTGGTGTTGTCCTCGAGTCTAGAGGGCCCGTTTAAACC
CGCTGATCAGCCTCGACTGTGCCTTCTAGTTGCCAGCCATCTGTTGTTTGCCCCTCCCCCGTGCCTTCCT
TGACCCTGGAAGGTGCCACTCCCACTGTCCTTTCCTAATAAAATGAGGAAATTGCATCGCATTGTCTGAG
TAGGTGTCATTCTATTCTGGGGGGTGGGGTGGGGCAGGACAGCAAGGGGGAGGATTGGGAAGACAATAGC
AGGCATGCTGGGGATGCGGTGGGCTCTATGGCTTCTGAGGCGGAAAGAACCAGCTGGGGCTCTAGGGGGT
ATCCCC
[124 nt withheld, positions 4207-4330]
C
[91 nt withheld, positions 4332-4422]
AGGGTGATGGTTCACGTACCTAGAAGTTCCTATTCCGAAGTTCCTATTCTCTAGAAAGTATAGGAACTTC
CTTGGCCAAAAAGCCTGAACTCACCGCGACGTCTGTCGAGAAGTTTCTGATCGAAAAGTTCGACAGCGTC
TCCGACCTGATGCAGCTCTCGGAGGGCGAAGAATCTCGTGCTTTCAGCTTCGATGTAGGAGGGCGTGGAT
ATGTCCTGCGGGTAAATAGCTGCGCCGATGGTTTCTACAAAGATCGTTATGTTTATCGGCACTTTGCATC
GGCCGCGCTCCCGATTCCGGAAGTGCTTGACATTGGGGAATTCAGCGAGAGCCTGACCTATTGCATCTCC
CGCCGTGCACAGGGTGTCACGTTGCAAGACCTGCCTGAAACCGAACTGCCCGCTGTTCTGCAGCCGGTCG
CGGAGGCCATGGATGCGATCGCTGCGGCCGATCTTAGCCAGACGAGCGGGTTCGGCCCATTCGGACCGCA
AGGAATCGGTCAATACACTACATGGCGTGATTTCATATGCGCGATTGCTGATCCCCATGTGTATCACTGG
CAAACTGTGATGGACGACACCGTCAGTGCGTCCGTCGCGCAGGCTCTCGATGAGCTGATGCTTTGGGCCG
AGGACTGCCCCGAAGTCCGGCACCTCGTGCACGCGGATTTCGGCTCCAACAATGTCCTGACGGACAATGG
CCGCATAACAGCGGTCATTGACTGGAGCGAGGCGATGTTCGGGGATTCCCAATACGAGGTCGCCAACATC
TTCTTCTGGAGGCCGTGGTTGGCTTGTATGGAGCAGCAGACGCGCTACTTCGAGCGGAGGCATCCGGAGC
TTGCAGGATCGCCGCGGCTCCGGGCGTATATGCTCCGCATTGGTCTTGACCAACTCTATCAGAGCTTGGT
TGACGGCAATTTCGATGATGCAGCTTGGGCGCAGGGTCGATGCGACGCAATCGTCCGATCCGGAGCCGGG
ACTGTCGGGCGTACACAAATCGCCCGCAGAAGCGCGGCCGTCTGGACCGATGGCTGTGTAGAAGTACTCG
CCGATAGTGGAAACCGACGCCCCAGCACTCGTCCGAGGGCAAAGGAATAGCACGTACTACGAGATTTCGA
TTCCACCGCCGCCTTCTATGAAAGGTTGGGCTTCGGAATCGTTTTCCGGGACGCCGGCTGGATGATCCTC
CAGCGCGGGGATCTCATGCTGGAGTTCTTCGCCCACCCCAACTTGTTTATTGCAGCTTATAATGGTTACA
AATAAAGCAATAGCATCACAAATTTCACAAATAAAGCATTTTTTTCACTGCATTCTAGTTGTGGTTTGTC
CAAACTCATCAATGTATCTTATCATGTCTGTATACCGTCGACCTCTAGCTAGAGCTTGGCGTAATCATGG
TCATAGCTGTTTCCTGTGTGAAATTGTTATCCGCTCACAATTCCACACAACATACGAGCCGGAAGCATAA
AGTGTAAAGCCTGGGGTGCCTAATGAGTGAGCTAACTCACATTAATTGCGTTGCGCTCACTGCCCGCTTT
CCAGTCGGGAAACCTGTCGTGCCAGCTGCATTAATGAATCGGCCAACGCGCGGGGAGAGGCGGTTTGCGT
ATTGGGCGCTCTTCCGCTGCTCCGGTGCCCGTCAGTGGGCAGAGCGCACATCGCCCACAGTCCCCGAGAA
GTTGGGGGGAGGGGTCGGCAATTGAACCGGTGCCTAGAGAAGGTGGCGCGGGGTAAACTGGGAAAGTGAT
GTCGTGTACTGGCTCCGCCTTTTTCCCGAGGGTGGGGGAGAACCGTATATAAGTGCAGTAGTCGCCGTGA
ACGTTCTTTTTCGCAACGGGTTTGCCGCCAGAACACAGGTAAGTGCCGTGTGTGGTTCCCGCGGGCCTGG
CCTCTTTACGGGTTATGGCCCTTGCGTGCCTTGAATTACTTCCACGCCCCTGGCTGCAGTACGTGATTCT
TGATCCCGAGCTTCGGGTTGGAAGTGGGTGGGAGAGTTCGAGGCCTTGCGCTTAAGGAGCCCCTTCGCCT
CGTGCTTGAGTTGAGGCCTGGCCTGGGCGCTGGGGCCGCCGCGTGCGAATCTGGTGGCACCTTCGCGCCT
GTCTCGCTGCTTTCGATAAGTCTCTAGCCATTTAAAATTTTTGATGACCTGCTGCGACGCTTTTTTTCTG
GCAAGATAGTCTTGTAAATGCGGGCCAAGATCTGCACACTGGTATTTCGGTTTTTGGGGCCGCGGGCGGC
GACGGGGCCCGTGCGTCCCAGCGCACATGTTCGGCGAGGCGGGGCCTGCGAGCGCGGCCACCGAGAATCG
GACGGGGGTAGTCTCAAGCTGGCCGGCCTGCTCTGGTGCCTGGCCTCGCGCCGCCGTGTATCGCCCCGCC
CTGGGCGGCAAGGCTGGCCCGGTCGGCACCAGTTGCGTGAGCGGAAAGATGGCCGCTTCCCGGCCCTGCT
GCAGGGAGCTCAAAATGGAGGACGCGGCGCTCGGGAGAGCGGGCGGGTGAGTCACCCACACAAAGGAAAA
GGGCCTTTCCGTCCTCAGCCGTCGCTTCATGTGACTCCACGGAGTACCGGGCGCCGTCCAGGCACCTCGA
TTAGTTCTCGAGCTTTTGGAGTACGTCGTCTTTAGGTTGGGGGGAGGGGTTTTATGCGATGGAGTTTCCC
CACACTGAGTGGGTGGAGACTGAAGTTAGGCCAGCTTGGCACTTGATGTAATTCTCCTTGGAATTTGCCC
TTTTTGAGTTTGGATCTTGGTTCATTCTCAAGCCTCAGACAGTGGTTCAAAGTTTTTTTCTTCCATTTCA
GGTGTCGTGACATAAACTGCCCTAGACCACCATGGTGAGCAAGGGCGAGGAGCTGTTCACCGGGGTGGTG
CCCATCCTGGTCGAGCTGGACGGCGACGTAAACGGCCACAAGTTCAGCGTGTCCGGCGAGGGCGAGGGCG
ATGCCACCTACGGCAAGCTGACCCTGAAGTTCATCTGCACCACCGGCAAGCTGCCCGTGCCCTGGCCCAC
CCTCGTGACCACCTTCGGCTACGGCCTGATGTGCTTCGCCCGCTACCCCGACCACATGAAGCAGCACGAC
TTCTTCAAGTCCGCCATGCCCGAAGGCTACGTCCAGGAGCGCACCATCTTCTTCAAGGACGACGGCAACT
ACAAGACCCGCGCCGAGGTGAAGTTCGAGGGCGACACCCTGGTGAACCGCATCGAGCTGAAGGGCATCGA
CTTCAAGGAGGACGGCAACATCCTGGGGCACAAGCTGGAGTACAACTACAACAGCCACAACGTCTATATC
ATGGCCGACAAGCAGAAGAACGGCATCAAGGTGAACTTCAAGATCCGCCACAACATCGAGGACGGCAGCG
TGCAGCTCGCCGACCACTACCAGCAGAACACCCCCATCGGCGACGGCCCCGTGCTGCTGCCCGACAACCA
CTACCTGAGCTACCAGTCCAAGCTGAGCAAAGACCCCAACGAGAAGCGCGATCACATGGTCCTGCTGGAG
TTCGTGACCGCCGCCGGGATCACTCTCGGCATGGACGAGCTGTACAAGTAGTAATCTAGAGGGCCCTATT
CTATAGTGTCACCTAAATGCTAGAGCTCGCTGATCAGTCCATAGTCGACGGATCCACCGGATCTAGATAA
CTGATCATAATCAGCCATACCACATTTGTAGAGGTTTTACTTGCTTTAAAAAACCTCCCACACCTCCCCC
TGAACCTGAAACATAAAATGAATGCAATTGTTGTTGTTAACTTGTTTATTGCAGCTTATAATGGTTACAA
ATAAAGCAATAGCATCACAAATTTCACAAATAAAGCATTTTTTTCACTGCATTCTAGTTGTGGTTTGTCC
AAACTCATCAATGTATCTTAACGCGTAAATTGTAAGCGTTAATATTTTGTTAAAATTCGCGTTAAATTTT
TGTTAAATCAGCTCATTTTTTAACCAATAGGCCGGCTGTCTGTTCAGTTATGAAGATGCCGCATAGTTAA
GCCAGTATCTGCTCCCTGGTCTTCTCCATCGGATCCTGATCAGGGGAGCTCACGGGGACAGCCCCCCCCC
CCAAAGCCCCCAGGGATGTAATTACGTCCCTCCCCCGCTAGGGGGCAGCAGCGACCGCCCGGGGCTCCGC
TCCGGTCCGGCGCTCCCACCGCATCCCGAGCCGGCAGCGTGCGGGGACAGCCCGGGCACGGGGAAGGTGG
CACGGGATCGCTTTCCTCTGAACGCTTCTCGCTGCTCTTTGAGCCTGCAGACACCTGGGGGATACGGGGA
AAACCGCGGCATATGGCCTCGACTGTGCCTTCTAGTTGCCAGCCATCTGTTGTTTGCCCCTCCCCCGTGC
CTTCCTTGACCCTGGAAGGTGCCACTCCCACTGTCCTTTCCTAATAAAATGAGGAAATTGCATCGCATTG
TCTGAGTAGGTGTCATTCTATTCTGGGGGGTGGGGTGGGGCAGGACAGCAAGGGGGAGGATTGGGAAGAC
AATAGCAGGCATGCTGGGGATGCGGTGGGCTCTATGGACATGTGAGCAAAAGGCCAGCAAAAGGCCAGGA
ACCGTAAAAAGGCCGCGTTGCTGGCGTTTTTCCATAGGCTCCGCCCCCCTGACGAGCATCACAAAAATCG
ACGCTCAAGTCAGAGGTGGCGAAACCCGACAGGACTATAAAGATACCAGGCGTTTCCCCCTGGAAGCTCC
CTCGTGCGCTCTCCTGTTCCGACCCTGCCGCTTACCGGATACCTGTCCGCCTTTCTCCCTTCGGGAAGCG
TGGCGCTTTCTCATAGCTCACGCTGTAGGTATCTCAGTTCGGTGTAGGTCGTTCGCTCCAAGCTGGGCTG
TGTGCACGAACCCCCCGTTCAGCCCGACCGCTGCGCCTTATCCGGTAACTATCGTCTTGAGTCCAACCCG
GTAAGACACGACTTATCGCCACTGGCAGCAGCCACTGGTAACAGGATTAGCAGAGCGAGGTATGTAGGCG
GTGCTACAGAGTTCTTGAAGTGGTGGCCTAACTACGGCTACACTAGAAGAACAGTATTTGGTATCTGCGC
TCTGCTGAAGCCAGTTACCTTCGGAAAAAGAGTTGGTAGCTCTTGATCCGGCAAACAAACCACCGCTGGT
AGCGGTGGTTTTTTTGTTTGCAAGCAGCAGATTACGCGCAGAAAAAAAGGATCTCAAGAAGATCCTTTGA
TCTTTTCTACGGGGTCTGACGCTCAGTGGAACGAAAACTCACGTTAAGGGATTTTGGTCATGAGATTATC
AAAAAGGATCTTCACCTAGATCCTTTTAAATTAAAAATGAAGTTTTAAATCAATCTAAAGTATATATGAG
TAAACTTGGTCTGACAGTTACCAATGCTTAATCAGTGAGGCACCTATCTCAGCGATCTGTCTATTTCGTT
CATCCATAGTTGCCTGACTCCCCGTCGTGTAGATAACTACGATACGGGAGGGCTTACCATCTGGCCCCAG
TGCTGCAATGATACCGCGAGACCCACGCTCACCGGCTCCAGATTTATCAGCAATAAACCAGCCAGCCGGA
AGGGCCGAGCGCAGAAGTGGTCCTGCAACTTTATCCGCCTCCATCCAGTCTATTAATTGTTGCCGGGAAG
CTAGAGTAAGTAGTTCGCCAGTTAATAGTTTGCGCAACGTTGTTGCCATTGCTACAGGCATCGTGGTGTC
ACGCTCGTCGTTTGGTATGGCTTCATTCAGCTCCGGTTCCCAACGATCAAGGCGAGTTACATGATCCCCC
ATGTTGTGCAAAAAAGCGGTTAGCTCCTTCGGTCCTCCGATCGTTGTCAGAAGTAAGTTGGCCGCAGTGT
TATCACTCATGGTTATGGCAGCACTGCATAATTCTCTTACTGTCATGCCATCCGTAAGATGCTTTTCTGT
GACTGGTGAGTACTCAACCAAGTCATTCTGAGAATAGTGTATGCGGCGACCGAGTTGCTCTTGCCCGGCG
TCAATACGGGATAATACCGCGCCACATAGCAGAACTTTAAAAGTGCTCATCATTGGAAAACGTTCTTCGG
GGCGAAAACTCTCAAGGATCTTACCGCTGTTGAGATCCAGTTCGATGTAACCCACTCGTGCACCCAACTG
ATCTTCAGCATCTTTTACTTTCACCAGCGTTTCTGGGTGAGCAAAAACAGGAAGGCAAAATGCCGCAAAA
AAGGGAATAAGGGCGACACGGAAATGTTGAATACTCATACTCTTCCTTTTTCAATATTATTGAAGCATTT
ATCAGGGTTATTGTCTCATGAGCGGATACATATTTGAATGTATTTAGAAAAATAAACAAATAGGGGTTCC
GCGCACATTTCCCCGAAAAGTGCCACCTGACGTC
